>Addgene plasmid #62829 | pHL1632 | addgene partial sequence | sequence record 112146 | AspTerm 5'-ACTGCTCACAAGAAAAAAGGCACG-3'
ACCCTGTACGATTAAAGCTTATTTGTATAGTTCATCCATGCCATGTGTAATCCCAGCAGCTGTTACAAAC
TCAAGAAGGACCATGTGGTCTCTCTTTTCGTTGGGATCTTTCGAAAGGGCAGATTGTGTGGACAGGTAAT
GGTTGTCTGGTAAAAGGACAGGGCCATCGCCAATTGGAGTATTTTGTTGATAATGGTCTGCTAGTTGAAC
GCTTCCATCTTCAATGTTGTGTCTAATTTTGAAGTTAACTTTGATTCCATTCTTTTGTTTGTCTGCCATG
ATGTATACATTGTGTGAGTTATAGTTGTATTCCAATTTGTGTCCAAGAATGTTTCCATCTTCTTTAAAAT
CAATACCTTTTAACTCGATTCTATTAACAAGGGTATCACCTTCAAACTTGACTTCAGCACGTGTCTTGTA
GTTCCAGTCATCTTTGAAAAATATAGTTCTTTCCTGTACATAACCTTCGGGCATGGCACTCTTGAAAAAG
TCATGCTGTTTCATATGATCTGGGTATCTCGCAAAGCATTGAACACCATAACCGAAAGTAGTGACAAGTG
TTGGCCATGGAACAGGTAGTTTTCCAGTAGTGCAAATAAATTTAAGGGTAAGTTTTCCGTATGTTGCATC
ACCTTCACCCTCTCCACTGACAGAAAATTTGTGCCCATTAACATCACCATCTAATTCAACAAGAATTGGG
ACAACTCCAGTGAAAAGTTCTTCTCCTTTACGCATTTTTTTTCCTCCTTAGTCGACAGTATCTTGTTATC
CGCTCACAATGTCAATGTTATCCGCTCACATTTATGACGTCAGGTGGCACTTTTCGGGGAAATGTGCGCG
GAACCCCTATTTGTTTATTTTTCTAAATACATTCAAATATGTATCCGCTCATG
