>Addgene plasmid #62829 | pHL1632 | addgene partial sequence | sequence record 112166 | GFP-R 5'-CCATCTAATTCAACAAGAATTGGGACAAC-3'
GCATTTTTTTTCCTCCTTAGTCGACAGTATCTTGTTTATCCGCTCACAATGTCAATGTTATCCGCTCACA
TTTATGACGTCAGGTGGCACTTTTCGGGGAAATGTGCGCGGAACCCCTATTTGTTTATTTTTCTAAATAC
ATTCAAATATGTATCCGCTCATGAGACAATAACCCTGATAAATGCTTCAATAATATTGAAAAAGGAAGAG
TATGAGTATTCAACATTTCCGTGTCGCCCTTATTCCCTTTTTTGCGGCATTTTGCCTTCCTGTTTTTGCT
CACCCAGAAACGCTGGTGAAAGTAAAAGATGCTGAAGATCAGTTGGGTGCACGAGTGGGTTACATCGAAC
TGGATCTCAACAGCGGTAAGATCCTTGAGAGTTTTCGCCCCGAAGAACGTTTTCCAATGATGAGCACTTT
TAAAGTTCTGCTATGTGGCGCGGTATTATCCCGTATTGACGCCGGGCAAGAGCAACTCGGTCGCCGCATA
CACTATTCTCAGAATGACTTGGTTGAGTACTCACCAGTCACAGAAAAGCATCTTACGGATGGCATGACAG
TAAGAGAATTATGCAGTGCTGCCATAACCATGAGTGATAACACTGCGGCCAACTTACTTCTGACAACGAT
CGGAGGACCGAAGGAGCTAACCGCTTTTTTGCACAACATGGGGGATCATGTAACTCGCCTTGATCGTTGG
GAACCGGAGCTGAATGAAGCCATACCAAACGACGAGCGTGACACCACGATGCCTGTAGCAATGGCAACAA
CGTTGCGCAAACTATTAACTGGCGAACTACTTACTCTAGCTTCCCGGCAACAATTAATAGACTGGATGGA
GGCGGATA
