[The description below was written by a language model from this plasmid's Addgene catalogue record.]
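Description:
pHL1632 is a bacterial expression plasmid classed under synthetic biology, built on a laboratory-made backbone whose exact origin is recorded only as unknown with a ColE1 origin of replication. It is propagated in E. coli and selected with ampicillin through an AmpR (beta-lactamase) marker. The copy number is listed as unknown in the record, as is the cloning method used to assemble it.

The payload is a single, compact reporter cassette: the gfp coding sequence driven by the PLlacO-1 promoter, preceded by a ribosome binding site designated st7 and followed by a transcription terminator referred to as the Asp terminator. PLlacO-1 is a synthetic hybrid promoter that combines the strong phage lambda PL core with lac operator sites, so it is repressed by LacI and can be induced with IPTG in hosts that supply the repressor; in strains lacking LacI it behaves as a strong constitutive promoter. The st7 element is catalogued in the tag field, but it is a translation initiation signal rather than a protein fusion, and it sets how efficiently the gfp message is translated. The terminator insulates the cassette from the rest of the plasmid.

No feature table is provided, so the arrangement and orientation of parts beyond this summary are not stated. The plasmid comes from work on small RNA regulation and Hfq concentration effects in bacteria. The record does not state its specific role, but a GFP construct with a defined RBS and no stated sRNA target sequence could plausibly serve as a fluorescent readout or control for tunable gene expression in such experiments.
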