Addgene plasmid #62829: pHL1632
Purpose: Lim Lab plasmid: AmpR + PLlacO-1::RBS(st7) gfp::Asp terminator + ColE1
Depositing lab: Han Lim. Depositing organization: University of California, Berkeley. Publication: Paradoxical suppression of small RNA activity at high Hfq concentrations due to random-order binding. Sagawa S, Shin JE, Hussein R, Lim HN. Nucleic Acids Res. 2015 Aug 10. pii: gkv777. 10.1093/nar/gkv777 PubMed 26261213.
Backbone
  Vector backbone: unknown-ColE1 ori
  Backbone manufacturer: Lim Lab
  Vector type: Bacterial Expression, Synthetic Biology
Growth in bacteria
  Bacterial resistance: Ampicillin, 100 μg/mL
  Growth temperature: 37°C
  Growth strain: DH5alpha
  Copy number: Unknown
Gene/Insert
  Gene/Insert name: gfp
  Promoter: pLlacO-1
  Tag / fusion protein: st7 RBS (N terminal on backbone)
  Cloning method: Unknown
  Sequencing primers: 5′ unknown; 3′ AspTerm
Terms and licenses: Academic/Nonprofit Terms; Industry Terms: Not Available to Industry
How to cite: pHL1632 was a gift from Han Lim (Addgene plasmid # 62829 ; http://n2t.net/addgene:62829 ; RRID:Addgene_62829)
